Addgene plasmid #128044: pLEX-MCS PGK promoter
Purpose: (Empty Backbone) Lentiviral vector with PGK promoter
Depositing lab: Oskar Laur. Depositing organization: Emory University.
Backbone
  Vector backbone: pLEX Mcs
  Vector type: Mammalian Expression, Lentiviral
Growth in bacteria
  Bacterial resistance: Ampicillin, 100 μg/mL
  Growth temperature: 37°C
  Growth strain: NEB Stable
  Copy number: High Copy
Gene/Insert
  Gene/Insert name: None
Terms and licenses: Academic/Nonprofit Terms; Industry Terms: Not Available to Industry
How to cite: pLEX-MCS PGK promoter was a gift from Oskar Laur (Addgene plasmid # 128044 ; http://n2t.net/addgene:128044 ; RRID:Addgene_128044)
