[The description below was written by a language model from this plasmid's Addgene catalogue record and pLannotate feature annotations shown in this document.]
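Description:
pLEX-MCS PGK promoter is an empty lentiviral mammalian expression backbone derived from pLEX-MCS, in which transgene expression is driven by the human phosphoglycerate kinase 1 (hPGK) promoter. It is maintained in E. coli as a high-copy plasmid through a ColE1/pUC-type origin with ampicillin selection (AmpR under its own bla promoter). An f1 phage origin is also present. The record lists a recombination-deficient strain for propagation, consistent with the repeated LTR sequences the plasmid carries.

The HIV-1-derived transfer region runs from a truncated 5' LTR through the Ψ packaging signal with a partial gag sequence, the Rev response element for Rev-dependent nuclear export of the genomic RNA, and the cPPT/CTS, to a self-inactivating ΔU3 3' LTR followed by a bGH polyadenylation signal. Within this region, an EM7-driven bleomycin/Zeocin resistance gene lies in reverse orientation just upstream of the hPGK promoter. Downstream of the promoter is the cloning region, where the annotation detects an attR1-like Gateway site but no matching attR2 or ccdB cassette. It is followed by an EMCV IRES, a puromycin N-acetyltransferase gene and a WPRE. A gene inserted here would be transcribed with PuroR as a single bicistronic message, so puromycin selection reports on transgene expression in transduced cells, and the WPRE enhances transcript expression.

Outside the LTRs, the backbone carries an SV40 promoter driving a hygromycin resistance gene with an SV40 poly(A) signal, along with lac promoter/operator remnants. No insert is recorded. The vector is intended as a starting point for cloning a gene of interest and producing lentivirus for stable, PGK-driven expression in mammalian cells.
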