Features (pLannotate 1.2.2; 31 found; start..end, strand, type, name):
    377..634     +  LTR            5' LTR (truncated): truncated 5' long terminal repeat (LTR) from HIV-1
    681..806     +  misc_feature   HIV-1 Ψ: packaging signal of human immunodeficiency virus type 1
    790..1128    +  CDS            HIV-1 gag (fragment): gag protein from human immunodeficiency virus 1; gag
   1303..1536    +  misc_feature   RRE: The Rev response element (RRE) of HIV-1 allows for Rev-dependent mRNA export from the nucleus to the cytoplasm.
   1913..2013    +  CDS            Rev (fragment): human immunodeficiency virus 1 (HIV-1) Rev protein; rev; enhances nuclear export of unspliced and incompletely spliced viral mRNAs
   2063..2180    +  misc_feature   cPPT/CTS: central polypurine tract and central termination sequence of HIV-1
   2245..2619    -  CDS            BleoR: antibiotic-binding protein; Sh ble from Streptoalloteichus hindustanus; confers resistance to bleomycin, phleomycin, and Zeocin™
   2639..2686    -  promoter       EM7 promoter: synthetic bacterial promoter&nbsp
   2715..3215    +  promoter       hPGK promoter: human phosphoglycerate kinase 1 promoter
   3236..3360    +  protein_bind   attR1: mutant version of attR; recombination site for the Gateway® LR reaction LR Clonase™
   3441..4013    +  misc_feature   IRES: internal ribosome entry site (IRES) of the encephalomyocarditis virus (EMCV)
   4022..4618    +  CDS            PuroR: puromycin N-acetyltransferase; pac from Streptomyces alboniger; confers resistance to puromycin
   4625..5213    +  misc_feature   WPRE: woodchuck hepatitis virus posttranscriptional regulatory element
   5230..5418    +  CDS            nef (fragment): NEF_HV1Z2 - Experimental evidence at protein level: Swiss-Prot protein existence level 1. Extracellular Nef protein targets CD4(+) T-lymphocytes for apoptosis by interacting with CXCR4 surface receptors. From Human immunodeficiency virus type 1 group M subtype D (isolate Z2/CDC-Z34) (HIV-1).
   5420..5653    +  LTR            3' LTR (ΔU3): self-inactivating 3' long terminal repeat (LTR) from HIV-1
   5760..5984    +  polyA_signal   bGH poly(A) signal: bovine growth hormone polyadenylation signal
   5988..6009    +  promoter       SV40 promoter (fragment): SV40 enhancer and early promoter
   6030..6458    +  rep_origin     f1 ori (sequence partly withheld): f1 bacteriophage origin of replication; arrow indicates direction of (+) strand synthesis
   6472..6801    +  promoter       SV40 promoter: SV40 enhancer and early promoter
   6850..7875    +  CDS            HygR: aminoglycoside phosphotransferase from E. coli; aph(4)-Ia; confers resistance to hygromycin
   7885..8010    +  CDS            ble (fragment): BLE_KLEPN - Experimental evidence at protein level: Swiss-Prot protein existence level 1. Binding protein with a strong affinity to the bleomycin family of antibiotics. Binds to CL990; an antimitotic-antibiotic compound. From Klebsiella pneumoniae.
   8005..8126    +  polyA_signal   SV40 poly(A) signal: SV40 polyadenylation signal
   8197..8219    -  protein_bind   lac operator (fragment): The lac repressor binds to the lac operator to inhibit transcription in E. coli. This inhibition can be relieved by adding lactose or isopropyl-β-D-thiogalactopyranoside (IPTG). lac repressor encoded by lacI
   8223..8253    -  promoter       lac promoter: promoter for the E. coli lac operon
   8268..8289    -  protein_bind   CAP binding site: CAP binding activates transcription in the presence of cAMP. E. coli catabolite activator protein
   8302..8394    -  CDS            lacI (fragment): lac repressor; lacI; The lac repressor binds to the lac operator to inhibit transcription in E. coli. This inhibition can be relieved by adding lactose or isopropyl-β-D-thiogalactopyranoside (IPTG).
   8577..9165    -  rep_origin     ori: high-copy-number ColE1/pMB1/pBR322/pUC origin of replication
   9336..10196   -  CDS            AmpR: β-lactamase; bla; confers resistance to ampicillin, carbenicillin, and related antibiotics
  10197..10301   -  promoter       AmpR promoter: bla
  10349..10483   +  polyA_signal   SV40 poly(A) signal: SV40 polyadenylation signal
  10650..329     +  CDS            nef (fragment) (across the origin): NEF_HV1BR - Experimental evidence at protein level: Swiss-Prot protein existence level 1. Extracellular Nef protein targets CD4(+) T-lymphocytes for apoptosis by interacting with CXCR4 surface receptors (PubMed:14990729). From Human immunodeficiency virus type 1 group M subtype B (isolate BRU/LAI) (HIV-1).
>Addgene plasmid #128044 | pLEX-MCS PGK promoter | addgene full sequence | sequence record 311647 | Addgene NGS Result
TGGAAGGGCTAATTCACTCCCAAAGAAGACAAGATATCCTTGATCTGTGGATCTACCACACACAAGGCTA
CTTCCCTGATTAGCAGAACTACACACCAGGGCCAGGGGTCAGATATCCACTGACCTTTGGATGGTGCTAC
AAGCTAGTACCAGTTGAGCCAGATAAGGTAGAAGAGGCCAATAAAGGAGAGAACACCAGCTTGTTACACC
CTGTGAGCCTGCATGGGATGGATGACCCGGAGAGAGAAGTGTTAGAGTGGAGGTTTGACAGCCGCCTAGC
ATTTCATCACGTGGCCCGAGAGCTGCATCCGGAGTACTTCAAGAACTGCTGATATCGAGCTTGCTACAAG
GGACTTTCCGCTGGGGACTTTCCAGGGAGGCGTGGCCTGGGCGGGACTGGGGAGTGGCGAGCCCTCAGAT
CCTGCATATAAGCAGCTGCTTTTTGCCTGTACTGGGTCTCTCTGGTTAGACCAGATCTGAGCCTGGGAGC
TCTCTGGCTAACTAGGGAACCCACTGCTTAAGCCTCAATAAAGCTTGCCTTGAGTGCTTCAAGTAGTGTG
TGCCCGTCTGTTGTGTGACTCTGGTAACTAGAGATCCCTCAGACCCTTTTAGTCAGTGTGGAAAATCTCT
AGCAGTGGCGCCCGAACAGGGACTTGAAAGCGAAAGGGAAACCAGAGGAGCTCTCTCGACGCAGGACTCG
GCTTGCTGAAGCGCGCACGGCAAGAGGCGAGGGGCGGCGACTGGTGAGTACGCCAAAAATTTTGACTAGC
GGAGGCTAGAAGGAGAGAGATGGGTGCGAGAGCGTCAGTATTAAGCGGGGGAGAATTAGATCGCGATGGG
AAAAAATTCGGTTAAGGCCAGGGGGAAAGAAAAAATATAAATTAAAACATATAGTATGGGCAAGCAGGGA
GCTAGAACGATTCGCAGTTAATCCTGGCCTGTTAGAAACATCAGAAGGCTGTAGACAAATACTGGGACAG
CTACAACCATCCCTTCAGACAGGATCAGAAGAACTTAGATCATTATATAATACAGTAGCAACCCTCTATT
GTGTGCATCAAAGGATAGAGATAAAAGACACCAAGGAAGCTTTAGACAAGATAGAGGAAGAGCAAAACAA
AAGTAAGACCACCGCACAGCAAGCGGCCGGCCGCTGATCTTCAGACCTGGAGGAGGAGATATGAGGGACA
ATTGGAGAAGTGAATTATATAAATATAAAGTAGTAAAAATTGAACCATTAGGAGTAGCACCCACCAAGGC
AAAGAGAAGAGTGGTGCAGAGAGAAAAAAGAGCAGTGGGAATAGGAGCTTTGTTCCTTGGGTTCTTGGGA
GCAGCAGGAAGCACTATGGGCGCAGCGTCAATGACGCTGACGGTACAGGCCAGACAATTATTGTCTGGTA
TAGTGCAGCAGCAGAACAATTTGCTGAGGGCTATTGAGGCGCAACAGCATCTGTTGCAACTCACAGTCTG
GGGCATCAAGCAGCTCCAGGCAAGAATCCTGGCTGTGGAAAGATACCTAAAGGATCAACAGCTCCTGGGG
ATTTGGGGTTGCTCTGGAAAACTCATTTGCACCACTGCTGTGCCTTGGAATGCTAGTTGGAGTAATAAAT
CTCTGGAACAGATTTGGAATCACACGACCTGGATGGAGTGGGACAGAGAAATTAACAATTACACAAGCTT
AATACACTCCTTAATTGAAGAATCGCAAAACCAGCAAGAAAAGAATGAACAAGAATTATTGGAATTAGAT
AAATGGGCAAGTTTGTGGAATTGGTTTAACATAACAAATTGGCTGTGGTATATAAAATTATTCATAATGA
TAGTAGGAGGCTTGGTAGGTTTAAGAATAGTTTTTGCTGTACTTTCTATAGTGAATAGAGTTAGGCAGGG
ATATTCACCATTATCGTTTCAGACCCACCTCCCAACCCCGAGGGGACCCGACAGGCCCGAAGGAATAGAA
GAAGAAGGTGGAGAGAGAGACAGAGACAGATCCATTCGATTAGTGAACGGATCGGCACTGCGTGCGCCAA
TTCTGCAGACAAATGGCAGTATTCATCCACAATTTTAAAAGAAAAGGGGGGATTGGGGGGTACAGTGCAG
GGGAAAGAATAGTAGACATAATAGCAACAGACATACAAACTAAAGAATTACAAAAACAAATTACAAAAAT
TCAAAATTTTCGGGTTTATTACAGGGACAGCAGAGATCCAGTTTGGTTAGTACCGGGCCCGCTCTAGTCC
GGAATCAGTCCTGCTCCTCGGCCACGAAGTGCACGCAGTTGCCGGCCGGGTCGCGCAGGGCGAACTCCCG
CCCCCACGGCTGCTCGCCGATCTCGGTCATGGCCGGCCCGGAGGCGTCCCGGAAGTTCGTGGACACGACC
TCCGACCACTCGGCGTACAGCTCGTCCAGGCCGCGCACCCACACCCAGGCCAGGGTGTTGTCCGGCACCA
CCTGGTCCTGGACCGCGCTGATGAACAGGGTCACGTCGTCCCGGACCACACCGGCGAAGTCGTCCTCCAC
GAAGTCCCGGGAGAACCCGAGCCGGTCGGTCCAGAACTCGACCGCTCCGGCGACGTCGCGCGCGGTGAGC
ACCGGAACGGCACTGGTCAACTTGGCCATGGTGGCCCTCCTATAGTGAGTCGTATTATACTATGCCGATA
TACTATGCCGATGATTAATTGTCAACACGTGCTGCAGGTCCGAGGTTCAAGAGGTTGCGCCTTTTCCAAG
GCAGCCCTGGGTTTGCGCAGGGACGCGGCTGCTCTGGGCGTGGTTCCGGGAAACGCAGCGGCGCCGACCC
TGGGTCTCGCACATTCTTCACGTCCGTTCGCAGCGTCACCCGGATCTTCGCCGCTACCCTTGTGGGCCCC
CCGGCGACGCTTCCTGCTCCGCCCCTAAGTCGGGAAGGTTCCTTGCGGTTCGCGGCGTGCCGGACGTGAC
AAACGGAAGCCGCACGTCTCACTAGTACCCTCGCAGACGGACAGCGCCAGGGAGCAATGGCAGCGCGCCG
ACCGCGATGGGCTGTGGCCAATAGCGGCTGCTCAGCAGGGCGCGCCGAGAGCAGCGGCCGGGAAGGGGCG
GTGCGGGAGGCGGGGTGTGGGGCGGTAGTGTGGGCCCTGTTCCTGCCCGCGCGGTGTTCCGCATTCTGCA
AGCCTCCGGAGCGCACGTCGGCAGTCGGCTCCCTCGTTGACCGAATCACCGACCTCTCTCCCCAGGGGCT
AGCATCGATTGATCAACAAGTTTGTACAAAAAAGCTGAACGAGAAACGTAAAATGATATAAATATCAATA
TATTAAATTAGATTTTGCATAAAAAACAGACTACATAATACTGTAAAACACAACATATCCAGTCACTATG
GCGGCCGCATTAGGCACCCCAGGGGATCCCCATACGTAGTGCTCGAGTCTAGAGGGCCCGACGCGTCTGG
CCACCGGTCGCCCCTCTCCCTCCCCCCCCCCTAACGTTACTGGCCGAAGCCGCTTGGAATAAGGCCGGTG
TGCGTTTGTCTATATGTTATTTTCCACCATATTGCCGTCTTTTGGCAATGTGAGGGCCCGGAAACCTGGC
CCTGTCTTCTTGACGAGCATTCCTAGGGGTCTTTCCCCTCTCGCCAAAGGAATGCAAGGTCTGTTGAATG
TCGTGAAGGAAGCAGTTCCTCTGGAAGCTTCTTGAAGACAAACAACGTCTGTAGCGACCCTTTGCAGGCA
GCGGAACCCCCCACCTGGCGACAGGTGCCTCTGCGGCCAAAAGCCACGTGTATAAGATACACCTGCAAAG
GCGGCACAACCCCAGTGCCACGTTGTGAGTTGGATAGTTGTGGAAAGAGTCAAATGGCTCTCCTCAAGCG
TATTCAACAAGGGGCTGAAGGATGCCCAGAAGGTACCCCATTGTATGGGATCTGATCTGGGGCCTCGGTG
CACATGCTTTACATGTGTTTAGTCGAGGTTAAAAAAACGTCTAGGCCCCCCGAACCACGGGGACGTGGTT
TTCCTTTGAAAAACACGATAATACCATGGCCACCGAGTACAAGCCCACGGTGCGCCTCGCCACCCGCGAC
GACGTCCCCCGGGCCGTACGCACCCTCGCCGCCGCGTTCGCCGACTACCCCGCCACGCGCCACACCGTCG
ACCCGGACCGCCACATCGAGCGGGTCACCGAGCTGCAAGAACTCTTCCTCACGCGCGTCGGGCTCGACAT
CGGCAAGGTGTGGGTCGCGGACGACGGCGCCGCGGTGGCGGTCTGGACCACGCCGGAGAGCGTCGAAGCG
GGGGCGGTGTTCGCCGAGATCGGCTCGCGCATGGCCGAGTTGAGCGGTTCCCGGCTGGCCGCGCAGCAAC
AGATGGAAGGCCTCCTGGCGCCGCACCGGCCCAAGGAGCCCGCGTGGTTCCTGGCCACCGTCGGCGTCTC
GCCCGACCACCAGGGCAAGGGTCTGGGCAGCGCCGTCGTGCTCCCCGGAGTGGAGGCGGCCGAGCGCGCT
GGGGTGCCCGCCTTCCTGGAGACCTCCGCGCCCCGCAACCTCCCCTTCTACGAGCGGCTCGGCTTCACCG
TCACCGCCGACGTCGAGGTGCCCGAAGGACCGCGCACCTGGTGCATGACCCGCAAGCCCGGTGCCTGAGT
TAACAATCAACCTCTGGATTACAAAATTTGTGAAAGATTGACTGGTATTCTTAACTATGTTGCTCCTTTT
ACGCTATGTGGATACGCTGCTTTAATGCCTTTGTATCATGCTATTGCTTCCCGTATGGCTTTCATTTTCT
CCTCCTTGTATAAATCCTGGTTGCTGTCTCTTTATGAGGAGTTGTGGCCCGTTGTCAGGCAACGTGGCGT
GGTGTGCACTGTGTTTGCTGACGCAACCCCCACTGGTTGGGGCATTGCCACCACCTGTCAGCTCCTTTCC
GGGACTTTCGCTTTCCCCCTCCCTATTGCCACGGCGGAACTCATCGCCGCCTGCCTTGCCCGCTGCTGGA
CAGGGGCTCGGCTGTTGGGCACTGACAATTCCGTGGTGTTGTCGGGGAAGCTGACGTCCTTTCCATGGCT
GCTCGCCTGTGTTGCCACCTGGATTCTGCGCGGGACGTCCTTCTGCTACGTCCCTTCGGCCCTCAATCCA
GCGGACCTTCCTTCCCGCGGCCTGCTGCCGGCTCTGCGGCCTCTTCCGCGTCTTCGCCTTCGCCCTCAGA
CGAGTCGGATCTCCCTTTGGGCCGCCTCCCCGCCTGGAATTAATTCTGCAGTCGAGACCTAGAAAAACAT
GGAGCAATCACAAGTAGCAATACAGCAGCTACCAATGCTGATTGTGCCTGGCTAGAAGCACAAGAGGAGG
AGGAGGTGGGTTTTCCAGTCACACCTCAGGTACCTTTAAGACCAATGACTTACAAGGCAGCTGTAGATCT
TAGCCACTTTTTAAAAGAAAAGAGGGGACTGGAAGGGCTAATTCACTCCCAACGAAGACAAGATCTGCTT
TTTGCTTGTACTGGGTCTCTCTGGTTAGACCAGATCTGAGCCTGGGAGCTCTCTGGCTAACTAGGGAACC
CACTGCTTAAGCCTCAATAAAGCTTGCCTTGAGTGCTTCAAGTAGTGTGTGCCCGTCTGTTGTGTGACTC
TGGTAACTAGAGATCCCTCAGACCCTTTTAGTCAGTGTGGAAAATCTCTAGCAGTAGTAGTTCATGTCAT
CTTATTATTCAGTATTTATAACTTGCAAAGAAATGAATATCAGAGAGTGAGAGGCCTTGACATTGTTTAA
ACCCGCTGATCAGCCTCGACTGTGCCTTCTAGTTGCCAGCCATCTGTTGTTTGCCCCTCCCCCGTGCCTT
CCTTGACCCTGGAAGGTGCCACTCCCACTGTCCTTTCCTAATAAAATGAGGAAATTGCATCGCATTGTCT
GAGTAGGTGTCATTCTATTCTGGGGGGTGGGGTGGGGCAGGACAGCAAGGGGGAGGATTGGGAAGACAAT
AGCAGGCATGCTGGGGATGCGGTGGGCTCTATGGCTTCTGAGGCGGAAAGAACCAGCTGGGGCTCTAGGG
GGTATCCCC
[124 nt withheld, positions 6030-6153]
C
[91 nt withheld, positions 6155-6245]
A
[49 nt withheld, positions 6247-6295]
CCTTTGACGTTGGAGTCCACGTTCTTT
[37 nt withheld, positions 6323-6359]
ACCCTATCTCGGTCTATTCTTTTGATTTATAAGGGATTTTGCCGATTTCGGCCTATTGGTTAAAAAATGA
GCTGATTTAACAAAAATTTAACGCGAATTAATTCTGTGGAATGTGTGTCAGTTAGGGTGTGGAAAGTCCC
CAGGCTCCCCAGCAGGCAGAAGTATGCAAAGCATGCATCTCAATTAGTCAGCAACCAGGTGTGGAAAGTC
CCCAGGCTCCCCAGCAGGCAGAAGTATGCAAAGCATGCATCTCAATTAGTCAGCAACCATAGTCCCGCCC
CTAACTCCGCCCATCCCGCCCCTAACTCCGCCCAGTTCCGCCCATTCTCCGCCCCATGGCTGACTAATTT
TTTTTATTTATGCAGAGGCCGAGGCCGCCTCTGCCTCTGAGCTATTCCAGAAGTAGTGAGGAGGCTTTTT
TGGAGGCCTAGGCTTTTGCAAAAAGCTCCCGGGAGCTTGTATATCCATTTTCGGATCTGATCAGCACGTG
ATGAAAAAGCCTGAACTCACCGCGACGTCTGTCGAGAAGTTTCTGATCGAAAAGTTCGACAGCGTCTCCG
ACCTGATGCAGCTCTCGGAGGGCGAAGAATCTCGTGCTTTCAGCTTCGATGTAGGAGGGCGTGGATATGT
CCTGCGGGTAAATAGCTGCGCCGATGGTTTCTACAAAGATCGTTATGTTTATCGGCACTTTGCATCGGCC
GCGCTCCCGATTCCGGAAGTGCTTGACATTGGGGAATTCAGCGAGAGCCTGACCTATTGCATCTCCCGCC
GTGCACAGGGTGTCACGTTGCAAGACCTGCCTGAAACCGAACTGCCCGCTGTTCTGCAGCCGGTCGCGGA
GGCCATGGATGCGATCGCTGCGGCCGATCTTAGCCAGACGAGCGGGTTCGGCCCATTCGGACCGCAAGGA
ATCGGTCAATACACTACATGGCGTGATTTCATATGCGCGATTGCTGATCCCCATGTGTATCACTGGCAAA
CTGTGATGGACGACACCGTCAGTGCGTCCGTCGCGCAGGCTCTCGATGAGCTGATGCTTTGGGCCGAGGA
CTGCCCCGAAGTCCGGCACCTCGTGCACGCGGATTTCGGCTCCAACAATGTCCTGACGGACAATGGCCGC
ATAACAGCGGTCATTGACTGGAGCGAGGCGATGTTCGGGGATTCCCAATACGAGGTCGCCAACATCTTCT
TCTGGAGGCCGTGGTTGGCTTGTATGGAGCAGCAGACGCGCTACTTCGAGCGGAGGCATCCGGAGCTTGC
AGGATCGCCGCGGCTCCGGGCGTATATGCTCCGCATTGGTCTTGACCAACTCTATCAGAGCTTGGTTGAC
GGCAATTTCGATGATGCAGCTTGGGCGCAGGGTCGATGCGACGCAATCGTCCGATCCGGAGCCGGGACTG
TCGGGCGTACACAAATCGCCCGCAGAAGCGCGGCCGTCTGGACCGATGGCTGTGTAGAAGTACTCGCCGA
TAGTGGAAACCGACGCCCCAGCACTCGTCCGAGGGCAAAGGAATAGCACGTGCTACGAGATTTCGATTCC
ACCGCCGCCTTCTATGAAAGGTTGGGCTTCGGAATCGTTTTCCGGGACGCCGGCTGGATGATCCTCCAGC
GCGGGGATCTCATGCTGGAGTTCTTCGCCCACCCCAACTTGTTTATTGCAGCTTATAATGGTTACAAATA
AAGCAATAGCATCACAAATTTCACAAATAAAGCATTTTTTTCACTGCATTCTAGTTGTGGTTTGTCCAAA
CTCATCAATGTATCTTATCATGTCTGTATACCGTCGACCTCTAGCTAGAGCTTGGCGTAATCATGGTCAT
AGCTGTTTCCTGTGTGAAATTGTTATCCGCTCACAATTCCACACAACATACGAGCCGGAAGCATAAAGTG
TAAAGCCTGGGGTGCCTAATGAGTGAGCTAACTCACATTAATTGCGTTGCGCTCACTGCCCGCTTTCCAG
TCGGGAAACCTGTCGTGCCAGCTGCATTAATGAATCGGCCAACGCGCGGGGAGAGGCGGTTTGCGTATTG
GGCGCTCTTCCGCTTCCTCGCTCACTGACTCGCTGCGCTCGGTCGTTCGGCTGCGGCGAGCGGTATCAGC
TCACTCAAAGGCGGTAATACGGTTATCCACAGAATCAGGGGATAACGCAGGAAAGAACATGTGAGCAAAA
GGCCAGCAAAAGGCCAGGAACCGTAAAAAGGCCGCGTTGCTGGCGTTTTTCCATAGGCTCCGCCCCCCTG
ACGAGCATCACAAAAATCGACGCTCAAGTCAGAGGTGGCGAAACCCGACAGGACTATAAAGATACCAGGC
GTTTCCCCCTGGAAGCTCCCTCGTGCGCTCTCCTGTTCCGACCCTGCCGCTTACCGGATACCTGTCCGCC
TTTCTCCCTTCGGGAAGCGTGGCGCTTTCTCATAGCTCACGCTGTAGGTATCTCAGTTCGGTGTAGGTCG
TTCGCTCCAAGCTGGGCTGTGTGCACGAACCCCCCGTTCAGCCCGACCGCTGCGCCTTATCCGGTAACTA
TCGTCTTGAGTCCAACCCGGTAAGACACGACTTATCGCCACTGGCAGCAGCCACTGGTAACAGGATTAGC
AGAGCGAGGTATGTAGGCGGTGCTACAGAGTTCTTGAAGTGGTGGCCTAACTACGGCTACACTAGAAGAA
CAGTATTTGGTATCTGCGCTCTGCTGAAGCCAGTTACCTTCGGAAAAAGAGTTGGTAGCTCTTGATCCGG
CAAACAAACCACCGCTGGTAGCGGTGGTTTTTTTGTTTGCAAGCAGCAGATTACGCGCAGAAAAAAAGGA
TCTCAAGAAGATCCTTTGATCTTTTCTACGGGGTCTGACGCTCAGTGGAACGAAAACTCACGTTAAGGGA
TTTTGGTCATGAGATTATCAAAAAGGATCTTCACCTAGATCCTTTTAAATTAAAAATGAAGTTTTAAATC
AATCTAAAGTATATATGAGTAAACTTGGTCTGACAGTTACCAATGCTTAATCAGTGAGGCACCTATCTCA
GCGATCTGTCTATTTCGTTCATCCATAGTTGCCTGACTCCCCGTCGTGTAGATAACTACGATACGGGAGG
GCTTACCATCTGGCCCCAGTGCTGCAATGATACCGCGAGACCCACGCTCACCGGCTCCAGATTTATCAGC
AATAAACCAGCCAGCCGGAAGGGCCGAGCGCAGAAGTGGTCCTGCAACTTTATCCGCCTCCATCCAGTCT
ATTAATTGTTGCCGGGAAGCTAGAGTAAGTAGTTCGCCAGTTAATAGTTTGCGCAACGTTGTTGCCATTG
CTACAGGCATCGTGGTGTCACGCTCGTCGTTTGGTATGGCTTCATTCAGCTCCGGTTCCCAACGATCAAG
GCGAGTTACATGATCCCCCATGTTGTGCAAAAAAGCGGTTAGCTCCTTCGGTCCTCCGATCGTTGTCAGA
AGTAAGTTGGCCGCAGTGTTATCACTCATGGTTATGGCAGCACTGCATAATTCTCTTACTGTCATGCCAT
CCGTAAGATGCTTTTCTGTGACTGGTGAGTACTCAACCAAGTCATTCTGAGAATAGTGTATGCGGCGACC
GAGTTGCTCTTGCCCGGCGTCAATACGGGATAATACCGCGCCACATAGCAGAACTTTAAAAGTGCTCATC
ATTGGAAAACGTTCTTCGGGGCGAAAACTCTCAAGGATCTTACCGCTGTTGAGATCCAGTTCGATGTAAC
CCACTCGTGCACCCAACTGATCTTCAGCATCTTTTACTTTCACCAGCGTTTCTGGGTGAGCAAAAACAGG
AAGGCAAAATGCCGCAAAAAAGGGAATAAGGGCGACACGGAAATGTTGAATACTCATACTCTTCCTTTTT
CAATATTATTGAAGCATTTATCAGGGTTATTGTCTCATGAGCGGATACATATTTGAATGTATTTAGAAAA
ATAAACAAATAGGGGTTCCGCGCACATTTCCCCGAAAAGTGCCACCTGACGTCGACGGATCGGGAGATCA
ACTTGTTTATTGCAGCTTATAATGGTTACAAATAAAGCAATAGCATCACAAATTTCACAAATAAAGCATT
TTTTTCACTGCATTCTAGTTGTGGTTTGTCCAAACTCATCAATGTATCTTATCATGTCTGGATCAACTGG
ATAACTCAAGCTAACCAAAATCATCCCAAACTTCCCACCCCATACCCTATTACCACTGCCAATTACCTGT
GGTTTCATTTACTCTAAACCTGTGATTCCTCTGAATTATTTTCATTTTAAAGAAATTGTATTTGTTAAAT
ATGTACTACAAACTTAGTAGT
